>Addgene plasmid #124917 | pLentiCMV-Blast mLST8-Flag Mut2 | depositor full sequence | sequence record 238748 | Full Sequence
CAGGTGGCACTTTTCGGGGAAATGTGCGCGGAACCCCTATTTGTTTATTTTTCTAAATACATTCAAATAT
GTATCCGCTCATGAGACAATAACCCTGATAAATGCTTCAATAATATTGAAAAAGGAAGAGTATGAGTATT
CAACATTTCCGTGTCGCCCTTATTCCCTTTTTTGCGGCATTTTGCCTTCCTGTTTTTGCTCACCCAGAAA
CGCTGGTGAAAGTAAAAGATGCTGAAGATCAGTTGGGTGCACGAGTGGGTTACATCGAACTGGATCTCAA
CAGCGGTAAGATCCTTGAGAGTTTTCGCCCCGAAGAACGTTTTCCAATGATGAGCACTTTTAAAGTTCTG
CTATGTGGCGCGGTATTATCCCGTATTGACGCCGGGCAAGAGCAACTCGGTCGCCGCATACACTATTCTC
AGAATGACTTGGTTGAGTACTCACCAGTCACAGAAAAGCATCTTACGGATGGCATGACAGTAAGAGAATT
ATGCAGTGCTGCCATAACCATGAGTGATAACACTGCGGCCAACTTACTTCTGACAACGATCGGAGGACCG
AAGGAGCTAACCGCTTTTTTGCACAACATGGGGGATCATGTAACTCGCCTTGATCGTTGGGAACCGGAGC
TGAATGAAGCCATACCAAACGACGAGCGTGACACCACGATGCCTGTAGCAATGGCAACAACGTTGCGCAA
ACTATTAACTGGCGAACTACTTACTCTAGCTTCCCGGCAACAATTAATAGACTGGATGGAGGCGGATAAA
GTTGCAGGACCACTTCTGCGCTCGGCCCTTCCGGCTGGCTGGTTTATTGCTGATAAATCTGGAGCCGGTG
AGCGTGGGTCTCGCGGTATCATTGCAGCACTGGGGCCAGATGGTAAGCCCTCCCGTATCGTAGTTATCTA
CACGACGGGGAGTCAGGCAACTATGGATGAACGAAATAGACAGATCGCTGAGATAGGTGCCTCACTGATT
AAGCATTGGTAACTGTCAGACCAAGTTTACTCATATATACTTTAGATTGATTTAAAACTTCATTTTTAAT
TTAAAAGGATCTAGGTGAAGATCCTTTTTGATAATCTCATGACCAAAATCCCTTAACGTGAGTTTTCGTT
CCACTGAGCGTCAGACCCCGTAGAAAAGATCAAAGGATCTTCTTGAGATCCTTTTTTTCTGCGCGTAATC
TGCTGCTTGCAAACAAAAAAACCACCGCTACCAGCGGTGGTTTGTTTGCCGGATCAAGAGCTACCAACTC
TTTTTCCGAAGGTAACTGGCTTCAGCAGAGCGCAGATACCAAATACTGTCCTTCTAGTGTAGCCGTAGTT
AGGCCACCACTTCAAGAACTCTGTAGCACCGCCTACATACCTCGCTCTGCTAATCCTGTTACCAGTGGCT
GCTGCCAGTGGCGATAAGTCGTGTCTTACCGGGTTGGACTCAAGACGATAGTTACCGGATAAGGCGCAGC
GGTCGGGCTGAACGGGGGGTTCGTGCACACAGCCCAGCTTGGAGCGAACGACCTACACCGAACTGAGATA
CCTACAGCGTGAGCTATGAGAAAGCGCCACGCTTCCCGAAGGGAGAAAGGCGGACAGGTATCCGGTAAGC
GGCAGGGTCGGAACAGGAGAGCGCACGAGGGAGCTTCCAGGGGGAAACGCCTGGTATCTTTATAGTCCTG
TCGGGTTTCGCCACCTCTGACTTGAGCGTCGATTTTTGTGATGCTCGTCAGGGGGGCGGAGCCTATGGAA
AAACGCCAGCAACGCGGCCTTTTTACGGTTCCTGGCCTTTTGCTGGCCTTTTGCTCACATGTTCTTTCCT
GCGTTATCCCCTGATTCTGTGGATAACCGTATTACCGCCTTTGAGTGAGCTGATACCGCTCGCCGCAGCC
GAACGACCGAGCGCAGCGAGTCAGTGAGCGAGGAAGCGGAAGAGCGCCCAATACGCAAACCGCCTCTCCC
CGCGCGTTGGCCGATTCATTAATGCAGCTGGCACGACAGGTTTCCCGACTGGAAAGCGGGCAGTGAGCGC
AACGCAATTAATGTGAGTTAGCTCACTCATTAGGCACCCCAGGCTTTACACTTTATGCTTCCGGCTCGTA
TGTTGTGTGGAATTGTGAGCGGATAACAATTTCACACAGGAAACAGCTATGACCATGATTACGCCAAGCG
CGCAATTAACCCTCACTAAAGGGAACAAAAGCTGGAGCTGCAAGCTTAATGTAGTCTTATGCAATACTCT
TGTAGTCTTGCAACATGGTAACGATGAGTTAGCAACATGCCTTACAAGGAGAGAAAAAGCACCGTGCATG
CCGATTGGTGGAAGTAAGGTGGTACGATCGTGCCTTATTAGGAAGGCAACAGACGGGTCTGACATGGATT
GGACGAACCACTGAATTGCCGCATTGCAGAGATATTGTATTTAAGTGCCTAGCTCGATACAATAAACGGG
TCTCTCTGGTTAGACCAGATCTGAGCCTGGGAGCTCTCTGGCTAACTAGGGAACCCACTGCTTAAGCCTC
AATAAAGCTTGCCTTGAGTGCTTCAAGTAGTGTGTGCCCGTCTGTTGTGTGACTCTGGTAACTAGAGATC
CCTCAGACCCTTTTAGTCAGTGTGGAAAATCTCTAGCAGTGGCGCCCGAACAGGGACCTGAAAGCGAAAG
GGAAACCAGAGCTCTCTCGACGCAGGACTCGGCTTGCTGAAGCGCGCACGGCAAGAGGCGAGGGGCGGCG
ACTGGTGAGTACGCCAAAAATTTTGACTAGCGGAGGCTAGAAGGAGAGAGATGGGTGCGAGAGCGTCAGT
ATTAAGCGGGGGAGAATTAGATCGCGATGGGAAAAAATTCGGTTAAGGCCAGGGGGAAAGAAAAAATATA
AATTAAAACATATAGTATGGGCAAGCAGGGAGCTAGAACGATTCGCAGTTAATCCTGGCCTGTTAGAAAC
ATCAGAAGGCTGTAGACAAATACTGGGACAGCTACAACCATCCCTTCAGACAGGATCAGAAGAACTTAGA
TCATTATATAATACAGTAGCAACCCTCTATTGTGTGCATCAAAGGATAGAGATAAAAGACACCAAGGAAG
CTTTAGACAAGATAGAGGAAGAGCAAAACAAAAGTAAGACCACCGCACAGCAAGCGGCCGCTGATCTTCA
GACCTGGAGGAGGAGATATGAGGGACAATTGGAGAAGTGAATTATATAAATATAAAGTAGTAAAAATTGA
ACCATTAGGAGTAGCACCCACCAAGGCAAAGAGAAGAGTGGTGCAGAGAGAAAAAAGAGCAGTGGGAATA
GGAGCTTTGTTCCTTGGGTTCTTGGGAGCAGCAGGAAGCACTATGGGCGCAGCCTCAATGACGCTGACGG
TACAGGCCAGACAATTATTGTCTGGTATAGTGCAGCAGCAGAACAATTTGCTGAGGGCTATTGAGGCGCA
ACAGCATCTGTTGCAACTCACAGTCTGGGGCATCAAGCAGCTCCAGGCAAGAATCCTGGCTGTGGAAAGA
TACCTAAAGGATCAACAGCTCCTGGGGATTTGGGGTTGCTCTGGAAAACTCATTTGCACCACTGCTGTGC
CTTGGAATGCTAGTTGGAGTAATAAATCTCTGGAACAGATTGGAATCACACGACCTGGATGGAGTGGGAC
AGAGAAATTAACAATTACACAAGCTTAATACACTCCTTAATTGAAGAATCGCAAAACCAGCAAGAAAAGA
ATGAACAAGAATTATTGGAATTAGATAAATGGGCAAGTTTGTGGAATTGGTTTAACATAACAAATTGGCT
GTGGTATATAAAATTATTCATAATGATAGTAGGAGGCTTGGTAGGTTTAAGAATAGTTTTTGCTGTACTT
TCTATAGTGAATAGAGTTAGGCAGGGATATTCACCATTATCGTTTCAGACCCACCTCCCAACCCCGAGGG
GACCCGACAGGCCCGAAGGAATAGAAGAAGAAGGTGGAGAGAGAGACAGAGACAGATCCATTCGATTAGT
GAACGGATCTCGACGGTTAACTTTTAAAAGAAAAGGGGGGATTGGGGGGTACAGTGCAGGGGAAAGAATA
GTAGACATAATAGCAACAGACATACAAACTAAAGAATTACAAAAACAAATTACAAAAATTCAAAATTTTA
TCGATAAGCTTGGGAGTTCCGCGTTACATAACTTACGGTAAATGGCCCGCCTGGCTGACCGCCCAACGAC
CCCCGCCCATTGACGTCAATAATGACGTATGTTCCCATAGTAACGCCAATAGGGACTTTCCATTGACGTC
AATGGGTGGAGTATTTACGGTAAACTGCCCACTTGGCAGTACATCAAGTGTATCATATGCCAAGTACGCC
CCCTATTGACGTCAATGACGGTAAATGGCCCGCCTGGCATTATGCCCAGTACATGACCTTATGGGACTTT
CCTACTTGGCAGTACATCTACGTATTAGTCATCGCTATTACCATGGTGATGCGGTTTTGGCAGTACATCA
ATGGGCGTGGATAGCGGTTTGACTCACGGGGATTTCCAAGTCTCCACCCCATTGACGTCAATGGGAGTTT
GTTTTGGCACCAAAATCAACGGGACTTTCCAAAATGTCGTAACAACTCCGCCCCATTGACGCAAATGGGC
GGTAGGCGTGTACGGTGGGAGGTCTATATAAGCAGAGCTCGTTTAGTGAACCGTCAGATCGCCTGGAGAC
GCCATCCACGCTGTTTTGACCTCCATAGAAGACACCGACTCTAGAGCCACCATGAACACCTCCCCAGGCA
CGGTGGGCAGTGACCCGGTCATCCTGGCAACCGCCGGCTACGACCACACCGTGCGCTTCTGGCAGGCCCA
CAGCGGCATCTGCACCCGGACGGTGCAGCACCAGGACTCCCAGGTGAATGCCTTGGAGGTCACACCGGAC
CGCAGCATGATTGCTGCTGCAGGTTACCAGCACATCCGCATGTATGATCTCAACTCCAATAACCCTAACC
CCATCATCAGCTACGACGGCGTCAACAAGAACATCGCGTCTGTGGGCTTCCACGAAGACGGCCGCTGGAT
GTACACGGGCGGCGAGGACTGCACAGCCAGGATCTGGGACCTCAGGTCCCGGAACCTGCAGTGCCAGCGG
ATCTTCCAGGTGAACGCACCCATTAACTGCGTGTGCCTGCACCCCAACCAGGCAGAGCTCATCGTGGGTG
ACCAGAGCGGGGCTATCCACATCTGGGACTTGAAAACAGACCACAACGAGCAGCTGATCCCTGAGCCCGA
GGTCTCCATCACGTCCGCCCACATCGATCCCGACGCCAGCTACATGGCAGCTGTCAATAGCACCGGAAAC
TGCTATGTCTGGAATCTGACCGGTGGCATTGGTGACGAGGTGACCCAGCTCATCCCCAAGACTAAGATCC
CTGCCCACACGCGCTACGCCCTGCAGTGTCGCTTCAGCCCCGACTCCACGCTCCTCGCCACCTGCTCGGC
TGATCAGACGTGCAAGATCTGGAGGACGTCCAACTTCTCCCTGATGACGGAGCTGAGCATCAAGAGCGGC
AACCCCGGGGAGTCCTCCCGCGGCTTCATGTTCGGCTGCGCCTTCTCGGGGGACTCCCAGTACATCGTCA
CTGCTTCCTCGGACAACCTGGCCCGGCTCTGGTGTGTGGAGACTGGAGAGATCAAGAGAGAGTATGGCGG
CCACCAGAAGGCTGTTGTCTGCCTGGCCTTCAATGACAGTGTGCTGGGCGACTACAAAGACGATGACGAC
AAGTAATGTCGACAATCAACCTCTGGATTACAAAATTTGTGAAAGATTGACTGGTATTCTTAACTATGTT
GCTCCTTTTACGCTATGTGGATACGCTGCTTTAATGCCTTTGTATCATGCTATTGCTTCCCGTATGGCTT
TCATTTTCTCCTCCTTGTATAAATCCTGGTTGCTGTCTCTTTATGAGGAGTTGTGGCCCGTTGTCAGGCA
ACGTGGCGTGGTGTGCACTGTGTTTGCTGACGCAACCCCCACTGGTTGGGGCATTGCCACCACCTGTCAG
CTCCTTTCCGGGACTTTCGCTTTCCCCCTCCCTATTGCCACGGCGGAACTCATCGCCGCCTGCCTTGCCC
GCTGCTGGACAGGGGCTCGGCTGTTGGGCACTGACAATTCCGTGGTGTTGTCGGGGAAGCTGACGTCCTT
TCCATGGCTGCTCGCCTGTGTTGCCACCTGGATTCTGCGCGGGACGTCCTTCTGCTACGTCCCTTCGGCC
CTCAATCCAGCGGACCTTCCTTCCCGCGGCCTGCTGCCGGCTCTGCGGCCTCTTCCGCGTCTTCGCCTTC
GCCCTCAGACGAGTCGGATCTCCCTTTGGGCCGCCTCCCCGCCTGGAATTCTGCAGATATCCGGTTAGTA
ATGAGTTTGGAATTAATTCTGTGGAATGTGTGTCAGTTAGGGTGTGGAAAGTCCCCAGGCTCCCCAGGCA
GGCAGAAGTATGCAAAGCATGCATCTCAATTAGTCAGCAACCAGGTGTGGAAAGTCCCCAGGCTCCCCAG
CAGGCAGAAGTATGCAAAGCATGCATCTCAATTAGTCAGCAACCATAGTCCCGCCCCTAACTCCGCCCAT
CCCGCCCCTAACTCCGCCCAGTTCCGCCCATTCTCCGCCCCATGGCTGACTAATTTTTTTTATTTATGCA
GAGGCCGAGGCCGCCTCTGCCTCTGAGCTATTCCAGAAGTAGTGAGGAGGCTTTTTTGGAGGCCTAGGCT
TTTGCAAAAAGCTCCCGGGAGCTTGTATATCCATTTTCGGATCTGATCAGCACGTGTTGACAATTAATCA
TCGGCATAGTATATCGGCATAGTATAATACGACAAGGTGAGGAACTAAACCATGGCCAAGCCTTTGTCTC
AAGAAGAATCCACCCTCATTGAAAGAGCAACGGCTACAATCAACAGCATCCCCATCTCTGAAGACTACAG
CGTCGCCAGCGCAGCTCTCTCTAGCGACGGCCGCATCTTCACTGGTGTCAATGTATATCATTTTACTGGG
GGACCTTGTGCAGAACTCGTGGTGCTGGGCACTGCTGCTGCTGCGGCAGCTGGCAACCTGACTTGTATCG
TCGCGATCGGAAATGAGAACAGGGGCATCTTGAGCCCCTGCGGACGGTGCCGACAGGTGCTTCTCGATCT
GCATCCTGGGATCAAAGCCATAGTGAAGGACAGTGATGGACAGCCGACGGCAGTTGGGATTCGTGAATTG
CTGCCCTCTGGTTATGTGTGGGAGGGCTAAGCACAATTCGAGCTCGGTACCTTTAAGACCAATGACTTAC
AAGGCAGCTGTAGATCTTAGCCACTTTTTAAAAGAAAAGGGGGGACTGGAAGGGCTAGCTCACTCCCAAC
GAAGACAAGATCTGCTTTTTGCTTGTACTGGGTCTCTCTGGTTAGACCAGATCTGAGCCTGGGAGCTCTC
TGGCTGCCTAGGGAACCCACTGCTTAAGCCTCAATAAAGCTTGCCTTGAGTGCTTCAAGTAGTGTGTGCC
CGTCTGTTGTGTGACTCTGGTAACTAGAGATCCCTCAGACCCTTTTAGTCAGTGTGGAAAATCTCTAGCA
GTAGTAGTTCATGTCATCTTATTATTCAGTATTTATAACTTGCAAAGAAATGAATATCAGAGAGTGAGAG
GAACTTGTTTATTGCAGCTTATAATGGTTACAAATAAAGCAATAGCATCACAAATTTCACAAATAAAGCA
TTTTTTTCACTGCATTCTAGTTGTGGTTTGTCCAAACTCATCAATGTATCTTATCATGTCTGGCTCTAGC
TATCCCGCCCCTAACTCCGCCCAGTTCCGCCCATTCTCCGCCCCATGGCTGACTAATTTTTTTTATTTAT
GCAGAGGCCGAGGCCGCCTCGGCCTCTGAGCTATTCCAGAAGTAGTGAGGAGGCTTTTTTGGAGGCCTAG
GCTTTTGCGTCGAGACGTACCCAATTCGCCCTATAGTGAGTCGTATTACGCGCGCTCACTGGCCGTCGTT
TTACAACGTCGTGACTGGGAAAACCCTGGCGTTACCCAACTTAATCGCCTTGCAGCACATCCCCCTTTCG
CCAGCTGGCGTAATAGCGAAGAGGCCCGCACCGATCGCCCTTCCCAACAGTTGCGCAGCCTGAATGGCGA
ATGGCGCG
[124 nt withheld, positions 8129-8252]
C
[91 nt withheld, positions 8254-8344]
A
[49 nt withheld, positions 8346-8394]
CCTTTGACGTTGGAGTCCACGTTCTTT
[37 nt withheld, positions 8422-8458]
ACCCTATCTCGGTCTATTCTTTTGATTTATAAGGGATTTTGCCGATTTCGGCCTATTGGTTAAAAAATGA
GCTGATTTAACAAAAATTTAACGCGAATTTTAACAAAATATTAACGTTTACAATTTCC
Features (pLannotate 1.2.2; 29 found; start..end, strand, type, name):
     27..131     +  promoter       AmpR promoter: bla
    132..992     +  CDS            AmpR: β-lactamase; bla; confers resistance to ampicillin, carbenicillin, and related antibiotics
   1163..1751    +  rep_origin     ori: high-copy-number ColE1/pMB1/pBR322/pUC origin of replication
   1934..2026    +  CDS            lacI (fragment): lac repressor; lacI; The lac repressor binds to the lac operator to inhibit transcription in E. coli. This inhibition can be relieved by adding lactose or isopropyl-β-D-thiogalactopyranoside (IPTG).
   2039..2060    +  protein_bind   CAP binding site: CAP binding activates transcription in the presence of cAMP. E. coli catabolite activator protein
   2075..2105    +  promoter       lac promoter: promoter for the E. coli lac operon
   2113..2129    +  protein_bind   lac operator: The lac repressor binds to the lac operator to inhibit transcription in E. coli. This inhibition can be relieved by adding lactose or isopropyl-β-D-thiogalactopyranoside (IPTG). lac repressor encoded by lacI
   2174..2192    +  promoter       T3 promoter: promoter for bacteriophage T3 RNA polymerase
   2220..2441    +  promoter       RSV promoter: Rous sarcoma virus enhancer/promoter
   2448..2628    +  LTR            5' LTR (truncated): truncated 5' long terminal repeat (LTR) from HIV-1
   2672..2797    +  misc_feature   HIV-1 Ψ: packaging signal of human immunodeficiency virus type 1
   2781..3144    +  CDS            HIV-1 gag (fragment): gag protein from human immunodeficiency virus 1; gag
   3239..3575    +  ncRNA          RRE: Accession: RF00036 - HIV Rev response element
   3611..4000    +  CDS            env (fragment): ENV_HV1H2 - Experimental evidence at protein level: Swiss-Prot protein existence level 1. [Transmembrane protein gp41]: Acts as a class I viral fusion protein. Under the current model, the protein has at least 3 conformational states: pre-fusion native state, pre-hairpin intermediate state, and post-fusion hairpin state. During fusion of viral and target intracellular membranes, the coiled coil regions (heptad repeats) assume a trimer-of-hairpins structure, positioning the fusion peptide in close proximity to the C-terminal region of the ectodomain. The formation of this structure appears to d
   4012..4129    +  misc_feature   cPPT/CTS: central polypurine tract and central termination sequence of HIV-1
   4152..4455    +  enhancer       CMV enhancer: human cytomegalovirus immediate early enhancer
   4456..4659    +  promoter       CMV promoter: human cytomegalovirus (CMV) immediate early promoter
   4742..5719    +  CDS            MLST8: LST8_HUMAN - Also known as GBL, LST8. Experimental evidence at protein level: Swiss-Prot protein existence level 1. Subunit of both mTORC1 and mTORC2, which regulates cell growth and survival in response to nutrient and hormonal signals. mTORC1 is activated in response to growth factors or amino acids. Growth factor-stimulated mTORC1 activation involves a AKT1-mediated phosphorylation of TSC1-TSC2, which leads to the activation of the RHEB GTPase that potently activates the protein kinase activity of mTORC1. Amino acid-signaling to mTORC1 requires its relocalization to the lysosomes mediated b
   5754..6342    +  misc_feature   WPRE: woodchuck hepatitis virus posttranscriptional regulatory element
   6398..6728    +  promoter       SV40 promoter: SV40 enhancer and early promoter
   6776..6823    +  promoter       EM7 promoter: synthetic bacterial promoter&nbsp
   6842..7240    +  CDS            BSD: blasticidin S deaminase; Aspergillus terreus BSD; confers resistance to blasticidin
   7257..7325    +  CDS            nef (fragment): NEF_HV1Z2 - Experimental evidence at protein level: Swiss-Prot protein existence level 1. Extracellular Nef protein targets CD4(+) T-lymphocytes for apoptosis by interacting with CXCR4 surface receptors. From Human immunodeficiency virus type 1 group M subtype D (isolate Z2/CDC-Z34) (HIV-1).
   7327..7560    +  LTR            3' LTR (ΔU3): self-inactivating 3' long terminal repeat (LTR) from HIV-1
   7632..7753    +  polyA_signal   SV40 poly(A) signal: SV40 polyadenylation signal
   7772..7907    +  rep_origin     SV40 ori: SV40 origin of replication
   7940..7958    -  promoter       T7 promoter: promoter for bacteriophage T7 RNA polymerase
   7966..8121    +  CDS            lacZα (fragment): LacZα fragment of β-galactosidase; lacZ fragment
   8129..8584    +  rep_origin     f1 ori (sequence partly withheld): f1 bacteriophage origin of replication; arrow indicates direction of (+) strand synthesis
