>Addgene plasmid #124917 | pLentiCMV-Blast mLST8-Flag Mut2 | addgene full sequence | sequence record 244689 | Addgene NGS Result
CAGGGATATTCACCATTATCGTTTCAGACCCACCTCCCAACCCCGAGGGGACCCGACAGGCCCGAAGGAA
TAGAAGAAGAAGGTGGAGAGAGAGACAGAGACAGATCCATTCGATTAGTGAACGGATCTCGACGGTATCG
GTTAACTTTTAAAAGAAAAGGGGGGATTGGGGGGTACAGTGCAGGGGAAAGAATAGTAGACATAATAGCA
ACAGACATACAAACTAAAGAATTACAAAAACAAATTACAAAATTCAAAATTTTATCGATAAGCTTGGGAG
TTCCGCGTTACATAACTTACGGTAAATGGCCCGCCTGGCTGACCGCCCAACGACCCCCGCCCATTGACGT
CAATAATGACGTATGTTCCCATAGTAACGCCAATAGGGACTTTCCATTGACGTCAATGGGTGGAGTATTT
ACGGTAAACTGCCCACTTGGCAGTACATCAAGTGTATCATATGCCAAGTACGCCCCCTATTGACGTCAAT
GACGGTAAATGGCCCGCCTGGCATTATGCCCAGTACATGACCTTATGGGACTTTCCTACTTGGCAGTACA
TCTACGTATTAGTCATCGCTATTACCATGGTGATGCGGTTTTGGCAGTACATCAATGGGCGTGGATAGCG
GTTTGACTCACGGGGATTTCCAAGTCTCCACCCCATTGACGTCAATGGGAGTTTGTTTTGGCACCAAAAT
CAACGGGACTTTCCAAAATGTCGTAACAACTCCGCCCCATTGACGCAAATGGGCGGTAGGCGTGTACGGT
GGGAGGTCTATATAAGCAGAGCTCGTTTAGTGAACCGTCAGATCGCCTGGAGACGCCATCCACGCTGTTT
TGACCTCCATAGAAGACACCGACTCTAGAGCCACCATGAACACCTCCCCAGGCACGGTGGGCAGTGACCC
GGTCATCCTGGCAACCGCCGGCTACGACCACACCGTGCGCTTCTGGCAGGCCCACAGCGGCATCTGCACC
CGGACGGTGCAGCACCAGGACTCCCAGGTGAATGCCTTGGAGGTCACACCGGACCGCAGCATGATTGCTG
CTGCAGGTTACCAGCACATCCGCATGTATGATCTCAACTCCAATAACCCTAACCCCATCATCAGCTACGA
CGGCGTCAACAAGAACATCGCGTCTGTGGGCTTCCACGAAGACGGCCGCTGGATGTACACGGGCGGCGAG
GACTGCACAGCCAGGATCTGGGACCTCAGGTCCCGGAACCTGCAGTGCCAGCGGATCTTCCAGGTGAACG
CACCCATTAACTGCGTGTGCCTGCACCCCAACCAGGCAGAGCTCATCGTGGGTGACCAGAGCGGGGCTAT
CCACATCTGGGACTTGAAAACAGACCACAACGAGCAGCTGATCCCTGAGCCCGAGGTCTCCATCACGTCC
GCCCACATCGATCCCGACGCCAGCTACATGGCAGCTGTCAATAGCACCGGAAACTGCTATGTCTGGAATC
TGACCGGTGGCATTGGTGACGAGGTGACCCAGCTCATCCCCAAGACTAAGATCCCTGCCCACACGCGCTA
CGCCCTGCAGTGTCGCTTCAGCCCCGACTCCACGCTCCTCGCCACCTGCTCGGCTGATCAGACGTGCAAG
ATCTGGAGGACGTCCAACTTCTCCCTGATGACGGAGCTGAGCATCAAGAGCGGCAACCCCGGGGAGTCCT
CCCGCGGCTTCATGTTCGGCTGCGCCTTCTCGGGGGACTCCCAGTACATCGTCACTGCTTCCTCGGACAA
CCTGGCCCGGCTCTGGTGTGTGGAGACTGGAGAGATCAAGAGAGAGTATGGCGGCCACCAGAAGGCTGTT
GTCTGCCTGGCCTTCAATGACAGTGTGCTGGGCGACTACAAAGACGATGACGACAAGTAATGTCGACAAT
CAACCTCTGGATTACAAAATTTGTGAAAGATTGACTGGTATTCTTAACTATGTTGCTCCTTTTACGCTAT
GTGGATACGCTGCTTTAATGCCTTTGTATCATGCTATTGCTTCCCGTATGGCTTTCATTTTCTCCTCCTT
GTATAAATCCTGGTTGCTGTCTCTTTATGAGGAGTTGTGGCCCGTTGTCAGGCAACGTGGCGTGGTGTGC
ACTGTGTTTGCTGACGCAACCCCCACTGGTTGGGGCATTGCCACCACCTGTCAGCTCCTTTCCGGGACTT
TCGCTTTCCCCCTCCCTATTGCCACGGCGGAACTCATCGCCGCCTGCCTTGCCCGCTGCTGGACAGGGGC
TCGGCTGTTGGGCACTGACAATTCCGTGGTGTTGTCGGGGAAGCTGACGTCCTTTCCATGGCTGCTCGCC
TGTGTTGCCACCTGGATTCTGCGCGGGACGTCCTTCTGCTACGTCCCTTCGGCCCTCAATCCAGCGGACC
TTCCTTCCCGCGGCCTGCTGCCGGCTCTGCGGCCTCTTCCGCGTCTTCGCCTTCGCCCTCAGACGAGTCG
GATCTCCCTTTGGGCCGCCTCCCCGCCTGGAATTCTGCAGATATCCGGTTAGTAATGAGTTTGGAATTAA
TTCTGTGGAATGTGTGTCAGTTAGGGTGTGGAAAGTCCCCAGGCTCCCCAGCAGGCAGAAGTATGCAAAG
CATGCATCTCAATTAGTCAGCAACCAGGTGTGGAAAGTCCCCAGGCTCCCCAGCAGGCAGAAGTATGCAA
AGCATGCATCTCAATTAGTCAGCAACCATAGTCCCGCCCCTAACTCCGCCCATCCCGCCCCTAACTCCGC
CCAGTTCCGCCCATTCTCCGCCCCATGGCTGACTAATTTTTTTTATTTATGCAGAGGCCGAGGCCGCCTC
TGCCTCTGAGCTATTCCAGAAGTAGTGAGGAGGCTTTTTTGGAGGCCTAGGCTTTTGCAAAAAGCTCCCG
GGAGCTTGTATATCCATTTTCGGATCTGATCAGCACGTGTTGACAATTAATCATCGGCATAGTATATCGG
CATAGTATAATACGACAAGGTGAGGAACTAAACCATGGCCAAGCCTTTGTCTCAAGAAGAATCCACCCTC
ATTGAAAGAGCAACGGCTACAATCAACAGCATCCCCATCTCTGAAGACTACAGCGTCGCCAGCGCAGCTC
TCTCTAGCGACGGCCGCATCTTCACTGGTGTCAATGTATATCATTTTACTGGGGGACCTTGTGCAGAACT
CGTGGTGCTGGGCACTGCTGCTGCTGCGGCAGCTGGCAACCTGACTTGTATCGTCGCGATCGGAAATGAG
AACAGGGGCATCTTGAGCCCCTGCGGACGGTGCCGACAGGTGCTTCTCGATCTGCATCCTGGGATCAAAG
CCATAGTGAAGGACAGTGATGGACAGCCGACGGCAGTTGGGATTCGTGAATTGCTGCCCTCTGGTTATGT
GTGGGAGGGCTAAGCACAATTCGAGCTCGGTACCTTTAAGACCAATGACTTACAAGGCAGCTGTAGATCT
TAGCCACTTTTTAAAAGAAAAGGGGGGACTGGAAGGGCTAGCTCACTCCCAACGAAGACAAGATCTGCTT
TTTGCTTGTACTGGGTCTCTCTGGTTAGACCAGATCTGAGCCTGGGAGCTCTCTGGCTAACTAGGGAACC
CACTGCTTAAGCCTCAATAAAGCTTGCCTTGAGTGCTTCAAGTAGTGTGTGCCCGTCTGTTGTGTGACTC
TGGTAACTAGAGATCCCTCAGACCCTTTTAGTCAGTGTGGAAAATCTCTAGCAGTAGTAGTTCATGTCAT
CTTATTATTCAGTATTTATAACTTGCAAAGAAATGAATATCAGAGAGTGAGAGGAACTTGTTTATTGCAG
CTTATAATGGTTACAAATAAAGCAATAGCATCACAAATTTCACAAATAAAGCATTTTTTTCACTGCATTC
TAGTTGTGGTTTGTCCAAACTCATCAATGTATCTTATCATGTCTGGCTCTAGCTATCCCGCCCCTAACTC
CGCCCATCCCGCCCCTAACTCCGCCCAGTTCCGCCCATTCTCCGCCCCATGGCTGACTAATTTTTTTTAT
TTATGCAGAGGCCGAGGCCGCCTCGGCCTCTGAGCTATTCCAGAAGTAGTGAGGAGGCTTTTTTGGAGGC
CTAGGGACGTACCCAATTCGCCCTATAGTGAGTCGTATTACGCGCGCTCACTGGCCGTCGTTTTACAACG
TCGTGACTGGGAAAACCCTGGCGTTACCCAACTTAATCGCCTTGCAGCACATCCCCCTTTCGCCAGCTGG
CGTAATAGCGAAGAGGCCCGCACCGATCGCCCTTCCCAACAGTTGCGCAGCCTGAATGGCGAATGGG
[124 nt withheld, positions 4268-4391]
C
[91 nt withheld, positions 4393-4483]
A
[49 nt withheld, positions 4485-4533]
CCTTTGACGTTGGAGTCCACGTTCTTT
[37 nt withheld, positions 4561-4597]
ACCCTATCTCGGTCTATTCTTTTGATTTATAAGGGATTTTGCCGATTTCGGCCTATTGGTTAAAAAATGA
GCTGATTTAACAAAAATTTAACGCGAATTTTAACAAAATATTAACGCTTACAATTTAGGTGGCACTTTTC
GGGGAAATGTGCGCGGAACCCCTATTTGTTTATTTTTCTAAATACATTCAAATATGTATCCGCTCATGAG
ACAATAACCCTGATAAATGCTTCAATAATATTGAAAAAGGAAGAGTATGAGTATTCAACATTTCCGTGTC
GCCCTTATTCCCTTTTTTGCGGCATTTTGCCTTCCTGTTTTTGCTCACCCAGAAACGCTGGTGAAAGTAA
AAGATGCTGAAGATCAGTTGGGTGCACGAGTGGGTTACATCGAACTGGATCTCAACAGCGGTAAGATCCT
TGAGAGTTTTCGCCCCGAAGAACGTTTTCCAATGATGAGCACTTTTAAAGTTCTGCTATGTGGCGCGGTA
TTATCCCGTATTGACGCCGGGCAAGAGCAACTCGGTCGCCGCATACACTATTCTCAGAATGACTTGGTTG
AGTACTCACCAGTCACAGAAAAGCATCTTACGGATGGCATGACAGTAAGAGAATTATGCAGTGCTGCCAT
AACCATGAGTGATAACACTGCGGCCAACTTACTTCTGACAACGATCGGAGGACCGAAGGAGCTAACCGCT
TTTTTGCACAACATGGGGGATCATGTAACTCGCCTTGATCGTTGGGAACCGGAGCTGAATGAAGCCATAC
CAAACGACGAGCGTGACACCACGATGCCTGTAGCAATGGCAACAACGTTGCGCAAACTATTAACTGGCGA
ACTACTTACTCTAGCTTCCCGGCAACAATTAATAGACTGGATGGAGGCGGATAAAGTTGCAGGACCACTT
CTGCGCTCGGCCCTTCCGGCTGGCTGGTTTATTGCTGATAAATCTGGAGCCGGTGAGCGTGGGTCTCGCG
GTATCATTGCAGCACTGGGGCCAGATGGTAAGCCCTCCCGTATCGTAGTTATCTACACGACGGGGAGTCA
GGCAACTATGGATGAACGAAATAGACAGATCGCTGAGATAGGTGCCTCACTGATTAAGCATTGGTAACTG
TCAGACCAAGTTTACTCATATATACTTTAGATTGATTTAAAACTTCATTTTTAATTTAAAAGGATCTAGG
TGAAGATCCTTTTTGATAATCTCATGACCAAAATCCCTTAACGTGAGTTTTCGTTCCACTGAGCGTCAGA
CCCCGTAGAAAAGATCAAAGGATCTTCTTGAGATCCTTTTTTTCTGCGCGTAATCTGCTGCTTGCAAACA
AAAAAACCACCGCTACCAGCGGTGGTTTGTTTGCCGGATCAAGAGCTACCAACTCTTTTTCCGAAGGTAA
CTGGCTTCAGCAGAGCGCAGATACCAAATACTGTTCTTCTAGTGTAGCCGTAGTTAGGCCACCACTTCAA
GAACTCTGTAGCACCGCCTACATACCTCGCTCTGCTAATCCTGTTACCAGTGGCTGCTGCCAGTGGCGAT
AAGTCGTGTCTTACCGGGTTGGACTCAAGACGATAGTTACCGGATAAGGCGCAGCGGTCGGGCTGAACGG
GGGGTTCGTGCACACAGCCCAGCTTGGAGCGAACGACCTACACCGAACTGAGATACCTACAGCGTGAGCT
ATGAGAAAGCGCCACGCTTCCCGAAGGGAGAAAGGCGGACAGGTATCCGGTAAGCGGCAGGGTCGGAACA
GGAGAGCGCACGAGGGAGCTTCCAGGGGGAAACGCCTGGTATCTTTATAGTCCTGTCGGGTTTCGCCACC
TCTGACTTGAGCGTCGATTTTTGTGATGCTCGTCAGGGGGGCGGAGCCTATGGAAAAACGCCAGCAACGC
GGCCTTTTTACGGTTCCTGGCCTTTTGCTGGCCTTTTGCTCACATGTTCTTTCCTGCGTTATCCCCTGAT
TCTGTGGATAACCGTATTACCGCCTTTGAGTGAGCTGATACCGCTCGCCGCAGCCGAACGACCGAGCGCA
GCGAGTCAGTGAGCGAGGAAGCGGAAGAGCGCCCAATACGCAAACCGCCTCTCCCCGCGCGTTGGCCGAT
TCATTAATGCAGCTGGCACGACAGGTTTCCCGACTGGAAAGCGGGCAGTGAGCGCAACGCAATTAATGTG
AGTTAGCTCACTCATTAGGCACCCCAGGCTTTACACTTTATGCTTCCGGCTCGTATGTTGTGTGGAATTG
TGAGCGGATAACAATTTCACACAGGAAACAGCTATGACCATGATTACGCCAAGCGCGCAATTAACCCTCA
CTAAAGGGAACAAAAGCTGGAGCTGCAAGCTTAATGTAGTCTTATGCAATACTCTTGTAGTCTTGCAACA
TGGTAACGATGAGTTAGCAACATGCCTTACAAGGAGAGAAAAAGCACCGTGCATGCCGATTGGTGGAAGT
AAGGTGGTACGATCGTGCCTTATTAGGAAGGCAACAGACGGGTCTGACATGGATTGGACGAACCACTGAA
TTGCCGCATTGCAGAGATATTGTATTTAAGTGCCTAGCTCGATACATAAACGGGTCTCTCTGGTTAGACC
AGATCTGAGCCTGGGAGCTCTCTGGCTAACTAGGGAACCCACTGCTTAAGCCTCAATAAAGCTTGCCTTG
AGTGCTTCAAGTAGTGTGTGCCCGTCTGTTGTGTGACTCTGGTAACTAGAGATCCCTCAGACCCTTTTAG
TCAGTGTGGAAAATCTCTAGCAGTGGCGCCCGAACAGGGACTTGAAAGCGAAAGGGAAACCAGAGGAGCT
CTCTCGACGCAGGACTCGGCTTGCTGAAGCGCGCACGGCAAGAGGCGAGGGGCGGCGACTGGTGAGTACG
CCAAAAATTTTGACTAGCGGAGGCTAGAAGGAGAGAGATGGGTGCGAGAGCGTCAGTATTAAGCGGGGGA
GAATTAGATCGCGATGGGAAAAAATTCGGTTAAGGCCAGGGGGAAAGAAAAAATATAAATTAAAACATAT
AGTATGGGCAAGCAGGGAGCTAGAACGATTCGCAGTTAATCCTGGCCTGTTAGAAACATCAGAAGGCTGT
AGACAAATACTGGGACAGCTACAACCATCCCTTCAGACAGGATCAGAAGAACTTAGATCATTATATAATA
CAGTAGCAACCCTCTATTGTGTGCATCAAAGGATAGAGATAAAAGACACCAAGGAAGCTTTAGACAAGAT
AGAGGAAGAGCAAAACAAAAGTAAGACCACCGCACAGCAAGCGGCCGCTGATCTTCAGACCTGGAGGAGG
AGATATGAGGGACAATTGGAGAAGTGAATTATATAAATATAAAGTAGTAAAAATTGAACCATTAGGAGTA
GCACCCACCAAGGCAAAGAGAAGAGTGGTGCAGAGAGAAAAAAGAGCAGTGGGAATAGGAGCTTTGTTCC
TTGGGTTCTTGGGAGCAGCAGGAAGCACTATGGGCGCAGCGTCAATGACGCTGACGGTACAGGCCAGACA
ATTATTGTCTGGTATAGTGCAGCAGCAGAACAATTTGCTGAGGGCTATTGAGGCGCAACAGCATCTGTTG
CAACTCACAGTCTGGGGCATCAAGCAGCTCCAGGCAAGAATCCTGGCTGTGGAAAGATACCTAAAGGATC
AACAGCTCCTGGGGATTTGGGGTTGCTCTGGAAAACTCATTTGCACCACTGCTGTGCCTTGGAATGCTAG
TTGGAGTAATAAATCTCTGGAACAGATTTGGAATCACACGACCTGGATGGAGTGGGACAGAGAAATTAAC
AATTACACAAGCTTAATACACTCCTTAATTGAAGAATCGCAAAACCAGCAAGAAAAGAATGAACAAGAAT
TATTGGAATTAGATAAATGGGCAAGTTTGTGGAATTGGTTTAACATAACAAATTGGCTGTGGTATATAAA
ATTATTCATAATGATAGTAGGAGGCTTGGTAGGTTTAAGAATAGTTTTTGCTGTACTTTCTATAGTGAAT
AGAGTTAGG
Features (pLannotate 1.2.2; 29 found; start..end, strand, type, name):
     28..128     +  CDS            Rev (fragment): human immunodeficiency virus 1 (HIV-1) Rev protein; rev; enhances nuclear export of unspliced and incompletely spliced viral mRNAs
    147..263     +  misc_feature   cPPT/CTS: central polypurine tract and central termination sequence of HIV-1
    286..589     +  enhancer       CMV enhancer: human cytomegalovirus immediate early enhancer
    590..793     +  promoter       CMV promoter: human cytomegalovirus (CMV) immediate early promoter
    876..1853    +  CDS            MLST8: LST8_HUMAN - Also known as GBL, LST8. Experimental evidence at protein level: Swiss-Prot protein existence level 1. Subunit of both mTORC1 and mTORC2, which regulates cell growth and survival in response to nutrient and hormonal signals. mTORC1 is activated in response to growth factors or amino acids. Growth factor-stimulated mTORC1 activation involves a AKT1-mediated phosphorylation of TSC1-TSC2, which leads to the activation of the RHEB GTPase that potently activates the protein kinase activity of mTORC1. Amino acid-signaling to mTORC1 requires its relocalization to the lysosomes mediated b
   1888..2476    +  misc_feature   WPRE: woodchuck hepatitis virus posttranscriptional regulatory element
   2532..2861    +  promoter       SV40 promoter: SV40 enhancer and early promoter
   2909..2956    +  promoter       EM7 promoter: synthetic bacterial promoter&nbsp
   2975..3373    +  CDS            BSD: blasticidin S deaminase; Aspergillus terreus BSD; confers resistance to blasticidin
   3390..3527    +  CDS            nef (fragment): NEF_HV1LA - Experimental evidence at protein level: Swiss-Prot protein existence level 1. Extracellular Nef protein targets CD4(+) T-lymphocytes for apoptosis by interacting with CXCR4 surface receptors. From Human immunodeficiency virus type 1 group M subtype B (isolate Lai) (HIV-1).
   3513..3693    +  LTR            5' LTR (truncated): truncated 5' long terminal repeat (LTR) from HIV-1
   3765..3886    +  polyA_signal   SV40 poly(A) signal: SV40 polyadenylation signal
   3926..4061    +  rep_origin     SV40 ori: SV40 origin of replication
   4082..4100    -  promoter       T7 promoter: promoter for bacteriophage T7 RNA polymerase
   4108..4263    +  CDS            lacZα (fragment): LacZα fragment of β-galactosidase; lacZ fragment
   4268..4696    +  rep_origin     f1 ori (sequence partly withheld): f1 bacteriophage origin of replication; arrow indicates direction of (+) strand synthesis
   4749..4853    +  promoter       AmpR promoter: bla
   4854..5714    +  CDS            AmpR: β-lactamase; bla; confers resistance to ampicillin, carbenicillin, and related antibiotics
   5885..6473    +  rep_origin     ori: high-copy-number ColE1/pMB1/pBR322/pUC origin of replication
   6656..6748    +  CDS            lacI (fragment): lac repressor; lacI; The lac repressor binds to the lac operator to inhibit transcription in E. coli. This inhibition can be relieved by adding lactose or isopropyl-β-D-thiogalactopyranoside (IPTG).
   6761..6782    +  protein_bind   CAP binding site: CAP binding activates transcription in the presence of cAMP. E. coli catabolite activator protein
   6797..6827    +  promoter       lac promoter: promoter for the E. coli lac operon
   6835..6851    +  protein_bind   lac operator: The lac repressor binds to the lac operator to inhibit transcription in E. coli. This inhibition can be relieved by adding lactose or isopropyl-β-D-thiogalactopyranoside (IPTG). lac repressor encoded by lacI
   6896..6914    +  promoter       T3 promoter: promoter for bacteriophage T3 RNA polymerase
   6942..7168    +  promoter       RSV promoter: Rous sarcoma virus enhancer/promoter
   7169..7349    +  LTR            5' LTR (truncated): truncated 5' long terminal repeat (LTR) from HIV-1
   7396..7521    +  misc_feature   HIV-1 Ψ: packaging signal of human immunodeficiency virus type 1
   7505..7868    +  CDS            HIV-1 gag (fragment): gag protein from human immunodeficiency virus 1; gag
   8014..8247    +  misc_feature   RRE: The Rev response element (RRE) of HIV-1 allows for Rev-dependent mRNA export from the nucleus to the cytoplasm.
