[The description below was written by a language model from this plasmid's Addgene catalogue record and pLannotate feature annotations shown in this document.]
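Description:
pLentiCMV-Blast mLST8-Flag Mut2 is a lentiviral mammalian expression plasmid built on the pLenti CMV GFP Blast backbone, with the insert placed between XbaI and SalI sites. It is propagated in E. coli through a high-copy ColE1/pUC origin with ampicillin resistance (AmpR), and also carries an f1 origin and residual lac/T3/T7 cloning-vector elements. The viral portion has a third-generation layout: an RSV promoter fused to a truncated HIV-1 5' LTR drives the genomic RNA. This is followed by the Ψ packaging signal with a gag fragment, the Rev response element for Rev-dependent nuclear export, and the cPPT/CTS. At the downstream end is a self-inactivating ΔU3 3' LTR, followed by an SV40 poly(A) signal and SV40 origin. Packaging functions must therefore be supplied in trans.

The payload is the human MLST8 (GbetaL) open reading frame under the CMV immediate-early enhancer/promoter, followed by WPRE to boost transcript expression. According to the record, the protein carries a C-terminal Flag tag and the W272F/W274F substitutions. The ORF also contains silent changes that make it resistant to two MLST8-targeting sgRNAs. The Flag tag is not annotated separately in either feature table. Downstream, an SV40 promoter (with a bacterial EM7 promoter) drives blasticidin S deaminase, allowing blasticidin selection of transduced cells.

The construct is intended for stable re-expression of mutant mLST8 in cells whose endogenous gene has been disrupted by CRISPR, in the context of work on mLST8's scaffolding role in mTORC2 assembly. The depositor and sequencing-derived records differ slightly in length (8,586 versus 8,596 nt) and start coordinate but show the same architecture.
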