Addgene plasmid #124917: pLentiCMV-Blast mLST8-Flag Mut2
Purpose: For stable expression_ sgRNA resistant Flag tagging mLST8 W272F/W274F mutant
Depositing lab: Jin Chen. Depositing organization: Vanderbilt University. Publication: Disruption of the Scaffolding Function of mLST8 Selectively Inhibits mTORC2 Assembly and Function and Suppresses mTORC2-Dependent Tumor Growth In Vivo. Hwang Y, Kim LC, Song W, Edwards DN, Cook RS, Chen J. Cancer Res. 2019 Jul 1;79(13):3178-3184. doi: 10.1158/0008-5472.CAN-18-3658. Epub 2019 May 13. PubMed 31085701.
Backbone
  Vector backbone: pLenti CMV GFP Blast
  Vector type: Mammalian Expression, Lentiviral
  Selectable markers: Blasticidin
Growth in bacteria
  Bacterial resistance: Ampicillin, 100 μg/mL
  Growth temperature: 30°C
  Growth strain: NEB Stable
  Copy number: High Copy
Gene/Insert
  Gene/Insert name: MLST8 (alt name: GbetaL)
  Species: H. sapiens (human)
  Mutation: Insert ORF was sirently mutated to be resistent to sgMLST8_1 and sgMLST8_4.
  Entrez Gene: MLST8 (a.k.a. GBL, GbetaL, LST8, POP3, WAT1)
  Tag / fusion protein: Flag (C terminal on insert)
  Cloning method: Restriction Enzyme; 5′ cloning site XbaI (not destroyed); 3′ cloning site SalI (not destroyed)
  Sequencing primers: 5′ CMV Forward; 3′ WPRE-R
Terms and licenses: Academic/Nonprofit Terms; Industry Terms: Not Available to Industry
How to cite: pLentiCMV-Blast mLST8-Flag Mut2 was a gift from Jin Chen (Addgene plasmid # 124917 ; http://n2t.net/addgene:124917 ; RRID:Addgene_124917)
